Addgene plasmid #168266: LiPOP2
Purpose: A single-component optogenetic tool for photoswitchable pyroptosis
Depositing lab: Yubin Zhou. Depositing organization: Texas A&M University. Publication: Optogenetic Control of Non-Apoptotic Cell Death. He L, Huang Z, Huang K, Chen R, Nguyen NT, Wang R, Cai X, Huang Z, Siwko S, Walker JR, Han G, Zhou Y, Jing J. Adv Sci (Weinh). 2021 May 6;8(13):2100424. doi: 10.1002/advs.202100424. eCollection 2021 Jul. PubMed 34540558.
Backbone
  Vector backbone: mCherry2-N1
  Backbone manufacturer: Addgene
  Backbone size w/o insert (bp): 4750
  Total vector size (bp): 5994
  Vector type: Mammalian Expression
  Selectable markers: Neomycin (select with G418)
Growth in bacteria
  Bacterial resistance: Kanamycin, 50 μg/mL
  Growth temperature: 37°C
  Growth strain: DH5alpha
  Copy number: High Copy
Gene/Insert
  Gene/Insert name: mGSDMD(1-276)
  Species: M. musculus (mouse)
  Insert size (bp): 828
  Mutation: R138A, K146A, R152A, R154A
  GenBank ID: NM_026960.4
  Entrez Gene: Gsdmd (a.k.a. 1810036L03Rik, DF5L, Dfna5l, GsdmD-1, Gsdmdc1, M2-4)
  Promoter: CMV
  Tag / fusion protein: cpLOV2, mCherry (C terminal on insert)
  Cloning method: Restriction Enzyme; 5′ cloning site NheI (not destroyed); 3′ cloning site HindIII (not destroyed)
  Sequencing primers: 5′ CMV-F; 3′ SV40pA-R
Terms and licenses: Academic/Nonprofit Terms; Industry Terms: Not Available to Industry
How to cite: LiPOP2 was a gift from Yubin Zhou (Addgene plasmid # 168266 ; http://n2t.net/addgene:168266 ; RRID:Addgene_168266)
