[The description below was written by a language model from this plasmid's Addgene catalogue record and pLannotate feature annotations shown in this document.]
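Description:
LiPOP2 is a mammalian expression plasmid built on the mCherry2-N1 backbone that encodes a single-component optogenetic tool for light-switchable pyroptosis. It is maintained in E. coli at high copy from a ColE1/pUC-type origin and also carries an f1 phage origin. A single Tn5 NeoR/KanR cassette is driven by tandem bacterial (bla) and SV40 early promoters and terminated by the HSV TK polyadenylation signal. It provides kanamycin selection in bacteria and G418 selection in transfected mammalian cells.

The payload is expressed from the human CMV immediate-early enhancer/promoter and terminated by the SV40 poly(A) signal. It consists of the N-terminal pore-forming fragment of mouse gasdermin D (residues 1–276), cloned between NheI and HindIII. The fragment carries four alanine substitutions (R138A, K146A, R152A, R154A) and is fused at its C terminus to cpLOV2 and then mCherry2. The gasdermin D N-terminal domain is the fragment normally released by inflammatory caspase cleavage to promote pyroptosis. Here it is joined to a circularly permuted LOV2 photosensory module, so that its cell-killing activity is placed under light control rather than caspase control. The record does not explain the role of the four mutations.

The automated annotation labels a segment between Gsdmd and mCherry2 as miniSOG. This most likely reflects sequence similarity among flavin-binding LOV domains and corresponds to the catalogued cpLOV2. The short large T antigen, ble and bGH poly(A) fragments appear to be backbone remnants or incidental matches. The mCherry2 tag allows expressing cells to be visualised. The sequenced record is 6,018 nt, slightly larger than the listed total of 5,994 bp.
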