Features (pLannotate 1.2.2; 17 found; start..end, strand, type, name):
      1..304     +  enhancer       CMV enhancer: human cytomegalovirus immediate early enhancer
    305..508     +  promoter       CMV promoter: human cytomegalovirus (CMV) immediate early promoter
    537..1364    +  CDS            Gsdmd (fragment): GSDMD_MOUSE - Also known as Gsdmdc1. Experimental evidence at protein level: Swiss-Prot protein existence level 1. [Gasdermin-D, N-terminal]: Promotes pyroptosis in response to microbial infection and danger signals (PubMed:26375003, PubMed:26375259, PubMed:26611636, PubMed:27383986, PubMed:27385778, PubMed:27418190, PubMed:32820063). Produced by the cleavage of gasdermin-D by inflammatory caspases CASP1 or CASP4/CASP11 in response to canonical, as well as non-canonical (such as cytosolic LPS) inflammasome activators (PubMed:26375003, PubMed:26375259, PubMed:26611636, PubMed:27383986, PubMed:2
   1545..1862    +  CDS            miniSOG: miniSOG is a basic (constitutively fluorescent) cyan fluorescent protein published in 2011, derived from Arabidopsis thaliana. It requires the cofactor flavin for fluorescence.
   1863..1900    +  misc_feature   MCS (fragment): multiple cloning site
   1914..2624    +  CDS            mCherry2: derivative of the monomeric red fluorescent protein mCherry mammalian codon-optimized
   2640..2723    +  CDS            large T antigen (fragment): large T antigen from SV40 (simian virus 40)
   2746..2867    +  polyA_signal   SV40 poly(A) signal: SV40 polyadenylation signal
   2901..3329    -  rep_origin     f1 ori (sequence partly withheld): f1 bacteriophage origin of replication; arrow indicates direction of (+) strand synthesis
   3356..3460    +  promoter       AmpR promoter: bla
   3462..3819    +  promoter       SV40 promoter: SV40 enhancer and early promoter
   3854..4648    +  CDS            NeoR/KanR: aminoglycoside phosphotransferase from Tn5; aph(3')-II (or nptII); confers resistance to neomycin, kanamycin, and G418 (Geneticin®)
   4669..4821    +  CDS            ble (fragment): BLE_KLEPN - Experimental evidence at protein level: Swiss-Prot protein existence level 1. Binding protein with a strong affinity to the bleomycin family of antibiotics. Binds to CL990; an antimitotic-antibiotic compound. From Klebsiella pneumoniae.
   4880..4927    +  polyA_signal   HSV TK poly(A) signal: herpes simplex virus thymidine kinase polyadenylation signal (Cole and Stacy, 1985)
   5018..5034    -  polyA_signal   bGH poly(A) signal (fragment): bovine growth hormone polyadenylation signal
   5256..5844    +  rep_origin     ori: high-copy-number ColE1/pMB1/pBR322/pUC origin of replication
   5959..6018    +  enhancer       CMV enhancer (fragment): human cytomegalovirus immediate early enhancer
>Addgene plasmid #168266 | LiPOP2 | addgene full sequence | sequence record 334500 | Addgene NGS Result
CGTTACATAACTTACGGTAAATGGCCCGCCTGGCTGACCGCCCAACGACCCCCGCCCATTGACGTCAATA
ATGACGTATGTTCCCATAGTAACGCCAATAGGGACTTTCCATTGACGTCAATGGGTGGAGTATTTACGGT
AAACTGCCCACTTGGCAGTACATCAAGTGTATCATATGCCAAGTACGCCCCCTATTGACGTCAATGACGG
TAAATGGCCCGCCTGGCATTATGCCCAGTACATGACCTTATGGGACTTTCCTACTTGGCAGTACATCTAC
GTATTAGTCATCGCTATTACCATGGTGATGCGGTTTTGGCAGTACATCAATGGGCGTGGATAGCGGTTTG
ACTCACGGGGATTTCCAAGTCTCCACCCCATTGACGTCAATGGGAGTTTGTTTTGGCACCAAAATCAACG
GGACTTTCCAAAATGTCGTAACAACTCCGCCCCATTGACGCAAATGGGCGGTAGGCGTGTACGGTGGGAG
GTCTATATAAGCAGAGCTGGTTTAGTGAACCGTCAGATCCGCTAGCATGCCATCGGCCTTTGAGAAAGTG
GTCAAGAATGTGATCAAGGAGGTAAGCGGCAGCAGAGGCGATCTCATTCCGGTGGACAGCCTGCGGAACT
CCACCAGCTTCAGGCCCTACTGCCTTCTGAACAGGAAATTTTCAAGCTCAAGGTTCTGGAAACCCCGTTA
TTCATGTGTCAACCTGTCAATCAAGGACATCCTGGAGCCCAGTGCTCCAGAACCAGAACCGGAGTGTTTT
GGCTCCTTCAAAGTCTCTGATGTCGTCGATGGGAACATTCAGGGCAGAGTGATGTTGTCAGGCATGGGAG
AAGGGAAAATTTCTGGTGGGGCTGCAGTGTCTGACAGTTCCAGTGCCTCCATGAATGTGTGTATACTGCG
TGTGACTCAGAAGACCTGGGAGACCATGCAGCATGAAGCGCACCTTCAGCAGCCTGAGAACGCAATCCTG
CAACAGCTTGCGAGTGCTGGGGATGACCTGTTTGTGGTGACCGAGGTGCTGCAGACAAAGGAGGAAGTGC
AGATCACTGAGGTCCACAGCCAAGAGGGCTCAGGCCAGTTTACGCTGCCTGGAGCTTTATGCTTGAAGGG
TGAAGGCAAGGGCCACCAAAGCCGGAAGAAGATGGTGACCATTCCTGCAGGCAGCATCCTGGCATTCCGA
GTGGCCCAACTGCTTATTGGCTCTAAATGGGATATCCTTCTCGTCTCAGATGAGAAACAGAGGACCTTTG
AGCCCTCCTCAGGTGACAGAAAAGCAGTGGGCCAGAGGCACCATGGCCTCAATGTGCTTGCTGCGCTTTG
TTCCATCGGAAAGCAGCTCAGTCTCCTGTCAGATCAAGCTTCCGGGTCTGGTGGGGGTCTAGCTTCCACC
ATGACTGAGCATGTCCGAGATGCTGCCGAGAGAGAGGGAGTCATGCTGATTAAGAAAACTGCAGAAAATA
TTGATGAGGCGGCAAAAGAACTTGGTGGGGGATCCGGTGGATCCGGAGGTGGTTTGGCTACTACACTTGA
ACGTATTGAGAAGAACTTTGTCATTACTGACCCAAGATTGCCAGATAATCCCATTATATTCGCGTCCGAT
AGTTTCTTGCAGTTGACAGAATATAGCCGTGAAGAAATTTTGGGAAGAAACTGCAGGTTTCTACAAGGTC
CTGAAACTGATCGCGCGACAGTGAGAAAAATTAGAGATGCCATAGATAACCAAACAGAGGTCACTGTTCA
GCTGATTAATTATACAAAGAGTGGTAAAAAGTTCTGGAACCTCTTTCACTTGCAGCCTATGCGAGATCAG
AAGGGAGATGTCCAGTACTTTATTGGGGTTCAGTTGGATGGACGAATTCTGCAGTCGACGGTACCGCGGG
CCCGGGATCCACCGGTCGCCACCATGGTGAGCAAGGGCGAGGAGGATAACATGGCCATCATCAAGGAGTT
CATGCGCTTCAAGGTGCACATGGAGGGCTCCGTGAACGGCCACGAGTTCGAGATCGAGGGCGAGGGCGAG
GGCCGCCCCTACGAGGGCACCCAGACCGCCAAGCTGAAGGTGACCAAGGGTGGCCCCCTGCCCTTCGCCT
GGGACATCCTGTCCCCTCAGTTCATGTACGGCTCCAAGGCCTACGTGAAGCACCCCGCCGACATCCCCGA
CTACTTGAAGCTGTCCTTCCCCGAGGGCTTCAATTGGGAGCGCGTGATGAACTTCGAGGACGGCGGCGTG
GTGACCGTGACCCAGGACTCCTCCCTGCAGGACGGCGAGTTCATCTACAAGGTGAAGCTGCGCGGCACCA
ACTTCCCCTCCGACGGCCCCGTAATGCAGTGTCGTACCATGGGCTGGGAGGCCTCCACTGAGCGGATGTA
CCCCGAGGACGGCGCCCTGAAGGGCGAGATCAAGCAGAGGCTGAAGCTGAAGGACGGCGGCCACTACGAC
GCTGAGGTCAAGACCACCTACAAGGCCAAGAAGCCCGTGCAGCTGCCCGGCGCCTACAACGTCGACATCA
AGTTGGACATCCTTTCCCACAACGAGGACTACACCATCGTGGAACAGTACGAACGCGCCGAGGGCCGCCA
CTCCACCGGCGGCATGGACGAGCTGTACAAGTAAGCGGCCGCGACTCTAGATCATAATCAGCCATACCAC
ATTTGTAGAGGTTTTACTTGCTTTAAAAAACCTCCCACACCTCCCCCTGAACCTGAAACATAAAATGAAT
GCAATTGTTGTTGTTAACTTGTTTATTGCAGCTTATAATGGTTACAAATAAAGCAATAGCATCACAAATT
TCACAAATAAAGCATTTTTTTCACTGCATTCTAGTTGTGGTTTGTCCAAACTCATCAATGTATCTTAAGG
CGTAAATTGTAAGCGTTAATATTTTGTTAAAATTCGCGTTAAATTTTTGTTAAATCAGCTCATTTTTTAA
CCAATAGGCCGAAATCGGCAAAATCCCTTATAAATCAAAAGAATAGACCGAGATAGGGT
[37 nt withheld, positions 3000-3036]
AAAGAACGTGGACTCCAACGTCAAAGG
[49 nt withheld, positions 3064-3112]
T
[91 nt withheld, positions 3114-3204]
G
[124 nt withheld, positions 3206-3329]
CAGGTGGCACTTTTCGGGGAAATGTGCGCGGAACCCCTATTTGTTTATTTTTCTAAATACATTCAAATAT
GTATCCGCTCATGAGACAATAACCCTGATAAATGCTTCAATAATATTGAAAAAGGAAGAGTCCTGAGGCG
GAAAGAACCAGCTGTGGAATGTGTGTCAGTTAGGGTGTGGAAAGTCCCCAGGCTCCCCAGCAGGCAGAAG
TATGCAAAGCATGCATCTCAATTAGTCAGCAACCAGGTGTGGAAAGTCCCCAGGCTCCCCAGCAGGCAGA
AGTATGCAAAGCATGCATCTCAATTAGTCAGCAACCATAGTCCCGCCCCTAACTCCGCCCATCCCGCCCC
TAACTCCGCCCAGTTCCGCCCATTCTCCGCCCCATGGCTGACTAATTTTTTTTATTTATGCAGAGGCCGA
GGCCGCCTCGGCCTCTGAGCTATTCCAGAAGTAGTGAGGAGGCTTTTTTGGAGGCCTAGGCTTTTGCAAA
GATCGATCAAGAGACAGGATGAGGATCGTTTCGCATGATTGAACAAGATGGATTGCACGCAGGTTCTCCG
GCCGCTTGGGTGGAGAGGCTATTCGGCTATGACTGGGCACAACAGACAATCGGCTGCTCTGATGCCGCCG
TGTTCCGGCTGTCAGCGCAGGGGCGCCCGGTTCTTTTTGTCAAGACCGACCTGTCCGGTGCCCTGAATGA
ACTGCAAGACGAGGCAGCGCGGCTATCGTGGCTGGCCACGACGGGCGTTCCTTGCGCAGCTGTGCTCGAC
GTTGTCACTGAAGCGGGAAGGGACTGGCTGCTATTGGGCGAAGTGCCGGGGCAGGATCTCCTGTCATCTC
ACCTTGCTCCTGCCGAGAAAGTATCCATCATGGCTGATGCAATGCGGCGGCTGCATACGCTTGATCCGGC
TACCTGCCCATTCGACCACCAAGCGAAACATCGCATCGAGCGAGCACGTACTCGGATGGAAGCCGGTCTT
GTCGATCAGGATGATCTGGACGAAGAGCATCAGGGGCTCGCGCCAGCCGAACTGTTCGCCAGGCTCAAGG
CGAGCATGCCCGACGGCGAGGATCTCGTCGTGACCCATGGCGATGCCTGCTTGCCGAATATCATGGTGGA
AAATGGCCGCTTTTCTGGATTCATCGACTGTGGCCGGCTGGGTGTGGCGGACCGCTATCAGGACATAGCG
TTGGCTACCCGTGATATTGCTGAAGAGCTTGGCGGCGAATGGGCTGACCGCTTCCTCGTGCTTTACGGTA
TCGCCGCTCCCGATTCGCAGCGCATCGCCTTCTATCGCCTTCTTGACGAGTTCTTCTGAGCGGGACTCTG
GGGTTCGAAATGACCGACCAAGCGACGCCCAACCTGCCATCACGAGATTTCGATTCCACCGCCGCCTTCT
ATGAAAGGTTGGGCTTCGGAATCGTTTTCCGGGACGCCGGCTGGATGATCCTCCAGCGCGGGGATCTCAT
GCTGGAGTTCTTCGCCCACCCTAGGGGGAGGCTAACTGAAACACGGAAGGAGACAATACCGGAAGGAACC
CGCGCTATGACGGCAATAAAAAGACAGAATAAAACGCACGGTGTTGGGTCGTTTGTTCATAAACGCGGGG
TTCGGTCCCAGGGCTGGCACTCTGTCGATACCCCACCGAGACCCCATTGGGGCCAATACGCCCGCGTTTC
TTCCTTTTCCCCACCCCACCCCCCAAGTTCGGGTGAAGGCCCAGGGCTCGCAGCCAACGTCGGGGCGGCA
GGCCCTGCCATAGCCTCAGGTTACTCATATATACTTTAGATTGATTTAAAACTTCATTTTTAATTTAAAA
GGATCTAGGTGAAGATCCTTTTTGATAATCTCATGACCAAAATCCCTTAACGTGAGTTTTCGTTCCACTG
AGCGTCAGACCCCGTAGAAAAGATCAAAGGATCTTCTTGAGATCCTTTTTTTCTGCGCGTAATCTGCTGC
TTGCAAACAAAAAAACCACCGCTACCAGCGGTGGTTTGTTTGCCGGATCAAGAGCTACCAACTCTTTTTC
CGAAGGTAACTGGCTTCAGCAGAGCGCAGATACCAAATACTGTTCTTCTAGTGTAGCCGTAGTTAGGCCA
CCACTTCAAGAACTCTGTAGCACCGCCTACATACCTCGCTCTGCTAATCCTGTTACCAGTGGCTGCTGCC
AGTGGCGATAAGTCGTGTCTTACCGGGTTGGACTCAAGACGATAGTTACCGGATAAGGCGCAGCGGTCGG
GCTGAACGGGGGGTTCGTGCACACAGCCCAGCTTGGAGCGAACGACCTACACCGAACTGAGATACCTACA
GCGTGAGCTATGAGAAAGCGCCACGCTTCCCGAAGGGAGAAAGGCGGACAGGTATCCGGTAAGCGGCAGG
GTCGGAACAGGAGAGCGCACGAGGGAGCTTCCAGGGGGAAACGCCTGGTATCTTTATAGTCCTGTCGGGT
TTCGCCACCTCTGACTTGAGCGTCGATTTTTGTGATGCTCGTCAGGGGGGCGGAGCCTATGGAAAAACGC
CAGCAACGCGGCCTTTTTACGGTTCCTGGCCTTTTGCTGGCCTTTTGCTCACATGTTCTTTCCTGCGTTA
TCCCCTGATTCTGTGGATAACCGTATTACCGCCATGCATTAGTTATTAATAGTAATCAATTACGGGGTCA
TTAGTTCATAGCCCATATATGGAGTTCCG
